>Addgene plasmid #200947 | VEGF164TAG | addgene full sequence | sequence record 396321 | Addgene NGS Result
GGGGACCCGACAGGCCCGAAGGAATAGAAGAAGAAGGTGGAGAGAGAGACAGAGACAGATCCATTCGATT
AGTGAACGGATCTCGACGGTATCGATCACGAGACTAGCCTCGAGCGGCCGCCCCCTTCACCGAGGGCCTA
TTTCCCATGATTCCTTCATATTTGCATATACGATACAAGGCTGTTAGAGAGATAATTGGAATTAATTTGA
CTGTAAACACAAAGATATTAGTACAAAATACGTGACGTAGAAAGTAATAATTTCTTGGGTAGTTTGCAGT
TTTAAAATTATGTTTTAAAATGGACTATCAGGCTCCGGTGCCCGTCAGTGGGCAGAGCGCACATCGCCCA
CAGTCCCCGAGAAGTTGGGGGGAGGGGTCGGCAATTGAACCGGTGCCTAGAGAAGGTGGCGCGGGGTAAA
CTGGGAAAGTGATGTCGTGTACTGGCTCCGCCTTTTTCCCGAGGGTGGGGGAGAACCGTATATAAGTGCA
GTAGTCGCCGTGAACGTTCTTTTTCGCAACGGGTTTGCCGCCAGAACACAGGTAAGTGCCGTGTGTGGTT
CCCGCGGGCCTGGCCTCTTTACGGGTTATGGCCCTTGCGTGCCTTGAATTACTTCCACCTGGCTGCAGTA
CGTGATTCTTGATCCCGAGCTTCGGGTTGGAAGTGGGTGGGAGAGTTCGAGGCCTTGCGCTTAAGGAGCC
CCTTCGCCTCGTGCTTGAGTTGAGGCCTGGCCTGGGCGCTGGGGCCGCCGCGTGCGAATCTGGTGGCACC
TTCGCGCCTGTCTCGCTGCTTTCGATAAGTCTCTAGCCATTTAAAATTTTTGATGACCTGCTGCGACGCT
TTTTTTCTGGCAAGATAGTCTTGTAAATGCGGGCCAAGATCTGCACACTGGTATTTCGGTTTTTGGGGCC
GCGGGCGGCGACGGGGCCCGTGCGTCCCAGCGCACATGTTCGGCGAGGCGGGGCCTGCGAGCGCGGCCAC
CGAGAATCGGACGGGGGTAGTCTCAAGCTGGCCGGCCTGCTCTGGTGCCTGGTCTCGCGCCGCCGTGTAT
CGCCCCGCCCTGGGCGGCAAGGCTGGCCCGGTCGGCACCAGTTGCGTGAGCGGAAAGATGGCCGCTTCCC
GGCCCTGCTGCAGGGAGCTCAAAATGGAGGACGCGGCGCTCGGGAGAGCGGGCGGGTGAGTCACCCACAC
AAAGGAAAAGGGCCTTTCCGTCCTCAGCCGTCGCTTCATGTGACTCCACGGAGTACCGGGCGCCGTCCAG
GCACCTCGATTAGTTCTCGAGCTTTTGGAGTACGTCGTCTTTAGGTTGGGGGGAGGGGTTTTATGCGATG
GAGTTTCCCCACACTGAGTGGGTGGAGACTGAAGTTAGGCCAGCTTGGCACTTGATGTAATTCTCCTTGG
AATTTGCCCTTTTTGAGTTTGGATCTTGGTTCATTCTCAAGCCTCAGACAGTGGTTCAAAGTTTTTTTCT
TCCATTTCAGGTGTCGTGAGGAATTAGCTTGGTACTAATACGACTCACTATAGGGAGACCCAAGCTGGCT
AGCATGAACTTTCTGCTCTCTTGGGTGCACTGGACCCTGGCTTTACTGCTGTACCTCCACCATGCCAAGT
GGTCCCAGGCTGCACCCACGACAGAAGGAGAGTAGCAGAAGTCCCATGAAGTGATCAAGTTCATGGATGT
CTACCAGCGAAGCTACTGCCGTCCGATTGAGACCCTGGTGGACATCTTCCAGGAGTACCCCGACGAGATA
GAGTACATCTTCAAGCCGTCCTGTGTGCCGCTGATGCGCTGTGCAGGCTGCTGTAACGATGAAGCCCTGG
AGTGCGTGCCCACGTCAGAGAGCAACATCACCATGCAGATCATGCGGATCAAACCTCACCAAAGCCAGCA
CATAGGAGAGATGAGCTTCCTACAGCACAGCAGATGTGAATGCAGACCAAAGAAAGACAGAACAAAGCCA
GAAAATCACTGTGAGCCTTGTTCAGAGCGGAGAAAGCATTTGTTTGTCCAAGATCCGCAGACGTGTAAAT
GTTCCTGCAAAAACACAGACTCGCGTTGCAAGGCGAGGCAGCTTGAGTTAAACGAACGTACTTGCAGATG
TGACAAGCCAAGGCGGCATCATCATCATCATCATTAACGATATCAAGCTTATCGATAATCAACCTCTGGA
TTACAAAATTTGTGAAAGATTGACTGGTATTCTTAACTATGTTGCTCCTTTTACGCTATGTGGATACGCT
GCTTTAATGCCTTTGTATCATGCTATTGCTTCCCGTATGGCTTTCATTTTCTCCTCCTTGTATAAATCCT
GGTTGCTGTCTCTTTATGAGGAGTTGTGGCCCGTTGTCAGGCAACGTGGCGTGGTGTGCACTGTGTTTGC
TGACGCAACCCCCACTGGTTGGGGCATTGCCACCACCTGTCAGCTCCTTTCCGGGACTTTCGCTTTCCCC
CTCCCTATTGCCACGGCGGAACTCATCGCCGCCTGCCTTGCCCGCTGCTGGACAGGGGCTCGGCTGTTGG
GCACTGACAATTCCGTGGTGTTGTCGGGGAAATCATCGTCCTTTCCTTGGCTGCTCGCCTATGTTGCCAC
CTGGATTCTGCGCGGGACGTCCTTCTGCTACGTCCCTTCGGCCCTCAATCCAGCGGACCTTCCTTCCCGC
GGCCTGCTGCCGGCTCTGCGGCCTCTTCCGCGTCTTCGCCTTCGCCCTCAGACGAGTCGGATCTCCCTTT
GGGCCGCCTCCCCGCATCGATACCGAGCGCTGCTCGAGAGATCTCGACTGTGCCTTCTAGTTGCCAGCCA
TCTGTTGTTTGCCCCTCCCCCGTGCCTTCCTTGACCCTGGAAGGTGCCACTCCCACTGTCCTTTCCTAAT
AAAATGAGGAAATTGCATCGCATTGTCTGAGTAGGTGTCATTCTATTCTGGGGGGTGGGGTGGGGCAGGA
CAGCAAGGGGGAGGATTGGGAAGACAATAGCAGGCATGCTGGGGATGCGGTGGGCTCTATGGGAATTCTC
GACCTCGAGACAAATGGCAGTATTCATCCACAATTTTAAAAGAAAAGGGGGGATTGGGGGGTACAGTGCA
GGGGAAAGAATAGTAGACATAATAGCAACAGACATACAAACTAAAGAATTACAAAAACAAATTACAAAAA
TTCAAAATTTTCGGGTTTATTACAGGGACAGCAGAGATCCACTTTGGCCGCGGCTCGAGGGGGTTGGGGT
TGCGCCTTTTCCAAGGCAGCCCTGGGTTTGCGCAGGGACGCGGCTGCTCTGGGCGTGGTTCCGGGAAACG
CAGCGGCGCCGACCCTGGGTCTCGCACATTCTTCACGTCCGTTCGCAGCGTCACCCGGATCTTCGCCGCT
ACCCTTGTGGGCCCCCCGGCGACGCTTCCTGCTCCGCCCCTAAGTCGGGAAGGTTCCTTGCGGTTCGCGG
CGTGCCGGACGTGACAAACGGAAGCCGCACGTCTCACTAGTACCCTCGCAGACGGACAGCGCCAGGGAGC
AATGGCAGCGCGCCGACCGCGATGGGCTGTGGCCAATAGCGGCTGCTCAGCAGGGCGCGCCGAGAGCAGC
GGCCGGGAAGGGGCGGTGCGGGAGGCGGGGTGTGGGGCGGTAGTGTGGGCCCTGTTCCTGCCCGCGCGGT
GTTCCGCATTCTGCAAGCCTCCGGAGCGCACGTCGGCAGTCGGCTCCCTCGTTGACCGAATCACCGACCT
CTCTCCCCAGGGGGATCCACCGGAGCTTACCATGACCGAGTACAAGCCCACGGTGCGCCTCGCCACCCGC
GACGACGTCCCCAGGGCCGTACGCACCCTCGCCGCCGCGTTCGCCGACTACCCCGCCACGCGCCACACCG
TCGATCCGGACCGCCACATCGAGCGGGTCACCGAGCTGCAAGAACTCTTCCTCACGCGCGTCGGGCTCGA
CATCGGCAAGGTGTGGGTCGCGGACGACGGCGCCGCGGTGGCGGTCTGGACCACGCCGGAGAGCGTCGAA
GCGGGGGCGGTGTTCGCCGAGATCGGCCCGCGCATGGCCGAGTTGAGCGGTTCCCGGCTGGCCGCGCAGC
AACAGATGGAAGGCCTCCTGGCGCCGCACCGGCCCAAGGAGCCCGCGTGGTTCCTGGCCACCGTCGGCGT
CTCGCCCGACCACCAGGGCAAGGGTCTGGGCAGCGCCGTCGTGCTCCCCGGAGTGGAGGCGGCCGAGCGC
GCCGGGGTGCCCGCCTTCCTGGAGACCTCCGCGCCCCGCAACCTCCCCTTCTACGAGCGGCTCGGCTTCA
CCGTCACCGCCGACGTCGAGGTGCCCGAAGGACCGCGCACCTGGTGCATGACCCGCAAGCCCGGTGCCTG
ACGCCCGCCCCACGACCCGCAGCGCCCGACCGAAAGGAGCGCACGACCCCATGCATCGGTACCTTTAAGA
CCAATGACTTACAAGGCAGCTGTAGATCTTAGCCACTTTTTAAAAGAAAAGGGGGGACTGGAAGGGCTAA
TTCACTCCCAACGAAGACAAGATCTGCTTTTTGCTTGTACTGGGTCTCTCTGGTTAGACCAGATCTGAGC
CTGGGAGCTCTCTGGCTAACTAGGGAACCCACTGCTTAAGCCTCAATAAAGCTTGCCTTGAGTGCTTCAA
GTAGTGTGTGCCCGTCTGTTGTGTGACTCTGGTAACTAGAGATCCCTCAGACCCTTTTAGTCAGTGTGGA
AAATCTCTAGCAGTAGTAGTTCATGTCATCTTATTATTCAGTATTTATAACTTGCAAAGAAATGAATATC
AGAGAGTGAGAGGAACTTGTTTATTGCAGCTTATAATGGTTACAAATAAAGCAATAGCATCACAAATTTC
ACAAATAAAGCATTTTTTTCACTGCATTCTAGTTGTGGTTTGTCCAAACTCATCAATGTATCTTATCATG
TCTGGCTCTAGCTATCCCGCCCCTAACTCCGCCCATCCCGCCCCTAACTCCGCCCAGTTCCGCCCATTCT
CCGCCCCATGGCTGACTAATTTTTTTTATTTATGCAGAGGCCGAGGCCGCCTCGGCCTCTGAGCTATTCC
AGAAGTAGTGAGGAGGCTTTTTTGGAGGCCTAGGGACGTACCCAATTCGCCCTATAGTGAGTCGTATTAC
GCGCGCTCACTGGCCGTCGTTTTACAACGTCGTGACTGGGAAAACCCTGGCGTTACCCAACTTAATCGCC
TTGCAGCACATCCCCCTTTCGCCAGCTGGCGTAATAGCGAAGAGGCCCGCACCGATCGCCCTTCCCAACA
GTTGCGCAGCCTGAATGGCGAATGGG
[124 nt withheld, positions 5277-5400]
C
[91 nt withheld, positions 5402-5492]
A
[49 nt withheld, positions 5494-5542]
CCTTTGACGTTGGAGTCCACGTTCTTT
[37 nt withheld, positions 5570-5606]
ACCCTATCTCGGTCTATTCTTTTGATTTATAAGGGATTTTGCCGATTTCGGCCTATTGGTTAAAAAATGA
GCTGATTTAACAAAAATTTAACGCGAATTTTAACAAAATATTAACGCTTACAATTTAGGTGGCACTTTTC
GGGGAAATGTGCGCGGAACCCCTATTTGTTTATTTTTCTAAATACATTCAAATATGTATCCGCTCATGAG
ACAATAACCCTGATAAATGCTTCAATAATATTGAAAAAGGAAGAGTATGAGTATTCAACATTTCCGTGTC
GCCCTTATTCCCTTTTTTGCGGCATTTTGCCTTCCTGTTTTTGCTCACCCAGAAACGCTGGTGAAAGTAA
AAGATGCTGAAGATCAGTTGGGTGCACGAGTGGGTTACATCGAACTGGATCTCAACAGCGGTAAGATCCT
TGAGAGTTTTCGCCCCGAAGAACGTTTTCCAATGATGAGCACTTTTAAAGTTCTGCTATGTGGCGCGGTA
TTATCCCGTATTGACGCCGGGCAAGAGCAACTCGGTCGCCGCATACACTATTCTCAGAATGACTTGGTTG
AGTACTCACCAGTCACAGAAAAGCATCTTACGGATGGCATGACAGTAAGAGAATTATGCAGTGCTGCCAT
AACCATGAGTGATAACACTGCGGCCAACTTACTTCTGACAACGATCGGAGGACCGAAGGAGCTAACCGCT
TTTTTGCACAACATGGGGGATCATGTAACTCGCCTTGATCGTTGGGAACCGGAGCTGAATGAAGCCATAC
CAAACGACGAGCGTGACACCACGATGCCTGTAGCAATGGCAACAACGTTGCGCAAACTATTAACTGGCGA
ACTACTTACTCTAGCTTCCCGGCAACAATTAATAGACTGGATGGAGGCGGATAAAGTTGCAGGACCACTT
CTGCGCTCGGCCCTTCCGGCTGGCTGGTTTATTGCTGATAAATCTGGAGCCGGTGAGCGTGGGTCTCGCG
GTATCATTGCAGCACTGGGGCCAGATGGTAAGCCCTCCCGTATCGTAGTTATCTACACGACGGGGAGTCA
GGCAACTATGGATGAACGAAATAGACAGATCGCTGAGATAGGTGCCTCACTGATTAAGCATTGGTAACTG
TCAGACCAAGTTTACTCATATATACTTTAGATTGATTTAAAACTTCATTTTTAATTTAAAAGGATCTAGG
TGAAGATCCTTTTTGATAATCTCATGACCAAAATCCCTTAACGTGAGTTTTCGTTCCACTGAGCGTCAGA
CCCCGTAGAAAAGATCAAAGGATCTTCTTGAGATCCTTTTTTTCTGCGCGTAATCTGCTGCTTGCAAACA
AAAAAACCACCGCTACCAGCGGTGGTTTGTTTGCCGGATCAAGAGCTACCAACTCTTTTTCCGAAGGTAA
CTGGCTTCAGCAGAGCGCAGATACCAAATACTGTTCTTCTAGTGTAGCCGTAGTTAGGCCACCACTTCAA
GAACTCTGTAGCACCGCCTACATACCTCGCTCTGCTAATCCTGTTACCAGTGGCTGCTGCCAGTGGCGAT
AAGTCGTGTCTTACCGGGTTGGACTCAAGACGATAGTTACCGGATAAGGCGCAGCGGTCGGGCTGAACGG
GGGGTTCGTGCACACAGCCCAGCTTGGAGCGAACGACCTACACCGAACTGAGATACCTACAGCGTGAGCT
ATGAGAAAGCGCCACGCTTCCCGAAGGGAGAAAGGCGGACAGGTATCCGGTAAGCGGCAGGGTCGGAACA
GGAGAGCGCACGAGGGAGCTTCCAGGGGGAAACGCCTGGTATCTTTATAGTCCTGTCGGGTTTCGCCACC
TCTGACTTGAGCGTCGATTTTTGTGATGCTCGTCAGGGGGGCGGAGCCTATGGAAAAACGCCAGCAACGC
GGCCTTTTTACGGTTCCTGGCCTTTTGCTGGCCTTTTGCTCACATGTTCTTTCCTGCGTTATCCCCTGAT
TCTGTGGATAACCGTATTACCGCCTTTGAGTGAGCTGATACCGCTCGCCGCAGCCGAACGACCGAGCGCA
GCGAGTCAGTGAGCGAGGAAGCGGAAGAGCGCCCAATACGCAAACCGCCTCTCCCCGCGCGTTGGCCGAT
TCATTAATGCAGCTGGCACGACAGGTTTCCCGACTGGAAAGCGGGCAGTGAGCGCAACGCAATTAATGTG
AGTTAGCTCACTCATTAGGCACCCCAGGCTTTACACTTTATGCTTCCGGCTCGTATGTTGTGTGGAATTG
TGAGCGGATAACAATTTCACACAGGAAACAGCTATGACCATGATTACGCCAAGCGCGCAATTAACCCTCA
CTAAAGGGAACAAAAGCTGGAGCTGCAAGCTTAATGTAGTCTTATGCAATACTCTTGTAGTCTTGCAACA
TGGTAACGATGAGTTAGCAACATGCCTTACAAGGAGAGAAAAAGCACCGTGCATGCCGATTGGTGGAAGT
AAGGTGGTACGATCGTGCCTTATTAGGAAGGCAACAGACGGGTCTGACATGGATTGGACGAACCACTGAA
TTGCCGCATTGCAGAGATATTGTATTTAAGTGCCTAGCTCGATACATAAACGGGTCTCTCTGGTTAGACC
AGATCTGAGCCTGGGAGCTCTCTGGCTAACTAGGGAACCCACTGCTTAAGCCTCAATAAAGCTTGCCTTG
AGTGCTTCAAGTAGTGTGTGCCCGTCTGTTGTGTGACTCTGGTAACTAGAGATCCCTCAGACCCTTTTAG
TCAGTGTGGAAAATCTCTAGCAGTGGCGCCCGAACAGGGACTTGAAAGCGAAAGGGAAACCAGAGGAGCT
CTCTCGACGCAGGACTCGGCTTGCTGAAGCGCGCACGGCAAGAGGCGAGGGGCGGCGACTGGTGAGTACG
CCAAAAATTTTGACTAGCGGAGGCTAGAAGGAGAGAGATGGGTGCGAGAGCGTCAGTATTAAGCGGGGGA
GAATTAGATCGCGATGGGAAAAAATTCGGTTAAGGCCAGGGGGAAAGAAAAAATATAAATTAAAACATAT
AGTATGGGCAAGCAGGGAGCTAGAACGATTCGCAGTTAATCCTGGCCTGTTAGAAACATCAGAAGGCTGT
AGACAAATACTGGGACAGCTACAACCATCCCTTCAGACAGGATCAGAAGAACTTAGATCATTATATAATA
CAGTAGCAACCCTCTATTGTGTGCATCAAAGGATAGAGATAAAAGACACCAAGGAAGCTTTAGACAAGAT
AGAGGAAGAGCAAAACAAAAGTAAGACCACCGCACAGCAAGCGGCCGCTGATCTTCAGACCTGGAGGAGG
AGATATGAGGGACAATTGGAGAAGTGAATTATATAAATATAAAGTAGTAAAAATTGAACCATTAGGAGTA
GCACCCACCAAGGCAAAGAGAAGAGTGGTGCAGAGAGAAAAAAGAGCAGTGGGAATAGGAGCTTTGTTCC
TTGGGTTCTTGGGAGCAGCAGGAAGCACTATGGGCGCAGCGTCAATGACGCTGACGGTACAGGCCAGACA
ATTATTGTCTGGTATAGTGCAGCAGCAGAACAATTTGCTGAGGGCTATTGAGGCGCAACAGCATCTGTTG
CAACTCACAGTCTGGGGCATCAAGCAGCTCCAGGCAAGAATCCTGGCTGTGGAAAGATACCTAAAGGATC
AACAGCTCCTGGGGATTTGGGGTTGCTCTGGAAAACTCATTTGCACCACTGCTGTGCCTTGGAATGCTAG
TTGGAGTAATAAATCTCTGGAACAGATTTGGAATCACACGACCTGGATGGAGTGGGACAGAGAAATTAAC
AATTACACAAGCTTAATACACTCCTTAATTGAAGAATCGCAAAACCAGCAAGAAAAGAATGAACAAGAAT
TATTGGAATTAGATAAATGGGCAAGTTTGTGGAATTGGTTTAACATAACAAATTGGCTGTGGTATATAAA
ATTATTCATAATGATAGTAGGAGGCTTGGTAGGTTTAAGAATAGTTTTTGCTGTACTTTCTATAGTGAAT
AGAGTTAGGCAGGGATATTCACCATTATCGTTTCAGACCCACCTCCCAACCCCGA
Features (pLannotate 1.2.2; 34 found; start..end, strand, type, name):
    132..310     +  promoter       U6 promoter (fragment): RNA polymerase III promoter for human U6 snRNA
    330..541     +  promoter       EF-1α core promoter: core promoter for human elongation factor EF-1α
    542..651     +  intron         EF-1α intron A (fragment): intron upstream of the start codon of human EF-1α
   1277..1480    +  intron         EF-1α intron A: truncated intron upstream of the start codon of human EF-1α
   1506..1524    +  promoter       T7 promoter: promoter for bacteriophage T7 RNA polymerase
   1544..2116    +  CDS            VEGFA: VEGFA_BOVIN - Also known as VEGF. Experimental evidence at protein level: Swiss-Prot protein existence level 1. Growth factor active in angiogenesis, vasculogenesis and endothelial cell growth. Induces endothelial cell proliferation, promotes cell migration, inhibits apoptosis and induces permeabilization of blood vessels. Binds to the FLT1/VEGFR1 and KDR/VEGFR2 receptors, heparan sulfate and heparin (By similarity). Binding to NRP1 receptor initiates a signaling pathway needed for motor neuron axon guidance and cell body migration, including for the caudal migration of facial motor neurons fr
   2116..2134    +  CDS            capTEV™ (fragment): composite tag for in vivo biotinylation, TEV protease cleavage, and 6xHis tagging
   2138..2157    +  misc_feature   MCS (fragment): pBluescript multiple cloning site
   2157..2745    +  misc_feature   WPRE: woodchuck hepatitis virus posttranscriptional regulatory element
   2778..3002    +  polyA_signal   bGH poly(A) signal: bovine growth hormone polyadenylation signal
   3044..3161    +  misc_feature   cPPT/CTS: central polypurine tract and central termination sequence of HIV-1
   3210..3720    +  promoter       hPGK promoter: human phosphoglycerate kinase 1 promoter
   3742..4341    +  CDS            PuroR: puromycin N-acetyltransferase; pac from Streptomyces alboniger; confers resistance to puromycin
   4384..4467    +  CDS            nef (fragment): NEF_HV1Z2 - Experimental evidence at protein level: Swiss-Prot protein existence level 1. Extracellular Nef protein targets CD4(+) T-lymphocytes for apoptosis by interacting with CXCR4 surface receptors. From Human immunodeficiency virus type 1 group M subtype D (isolate Z2/CDC-Z34) (HIV-1).
   4469..4702    +  LTR            3' LTR (ΔU3): self-inactivating 3' long terminal repeat (LTR) from HIV-1
   4774..4895    +  polyA_signal   SV40 poly(A) signal: SV40 polyadenylation signal
   4935..5070    +  rep_origin     SV40 ori: SV40 origin of replication
   5091..5109    -  promoter       T7 promoter: promoter for bacteriophage T7 RNA polymerase
   5117..5272    +  CDS            lacZα (fragment): LacZα fragment of β-galactosidase; lacZ fragment
   5277..5705    +  rep_origin     f1 ori (sequence partly withheld): f1 bacteriophage origin of replication; arrow indicates direction of (+) strand synthesis
   5758..5862    +  promoter       AmpR promoter: bla
   5863..6723    +  CDS            AmpR: β-lactamase; bla; confers resistance to ampicillin, carbenicillin, and related antibiotics
   6894..7482    +  rep_origin     ori: high-copy-number ColE1/pMB1/pBR322/pUC origin of replication
   7665..7757    +  CDS            lacI (fragment): lac repressor; lacI; The lac repressor binds to the lac operator to inhibit transcription in E. coli. This inhibition can be relieved by adding lactose or isopropyl-β-D-thiogalactopyranoside (IPTG).
   7770..7791    +  protein_bind   CAP binding site: CAP binding activates transcription in the presence of cAMP. E. coli catabolite activator protein
   7806..7836    +  promoter       lac promoter: promoter for the E. coli lac operon
   7844..7860    +  protein_bind   lac operator: The lac repressor binds to the lac operator to inhibit transcription in E. coli. This inhibition can be relieved by adding lactose or isopropyl-β-D-thiogalactopyranoside (IPTG). lac repressor encoded by lacI
   7905..7923    +  promoter       T3 promoter: promoter for bacteriophage T3 RNA polymerase
   7951..8177    +  promoter       RSV promoter: Rous sarcoma virus enhancer/promoter
   8178..8358    +  LTR            5' LTR (truncated): truncated 5' long terminal repeat (LTR) from HIV-1
   8405..8530    +  misc_feature   HIV-1 Ψ: packaging signal of human immunodeficiency virus type 1
   8514..8877    +  CDS            HIV-1 gag (fragment): gag protein from human immunodeficiency virus 1; gag
   9023..9256    +  misc_feature   RRE: The Rev response element (RRE) of HIV-1 allows for Rev-dependent mRNA export from the nucleus to the cytoplasm.
   9633..82      +  CDS            Rev (fragment) (across the origin): human immunodeficiency virus 1 (HIV-1) Rev protein; rev; enhances nuclear export of unspliced and incompletely spliced viral mRNAs
