[The description below was written by a language model from this plasmid's Addgene catalogue record and pLannotate feature annotations shown in this document.]
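Description:
VEGF164TAG is a third-generation, self-inactivating lentiviral transfer plasmid built on the pLJM1-EGFP backbone, from which the GFP was removed. It is propagated in E. coli through a high-copy ColE1/pUC-type origin with ampicillin resistance, and it also carries an f1 origin and an SV40 origin. The viral genome is framed by an RSV promoter-driven truncated HIV-1 5' LTR and a ΔU3 3' LTR. Between them lie the Ψ packaging signal, a gag fragment, the Rev response element and a cPPT/CTS. These let the RNA be packaged when helper functions are supplied in trans and integrated into target cells without regenerating an active viral promoter.

The payload is a 573 bp mouse Vegfa coding sequence for the VEGF164 isoform, driven by the human EF-1α promoter with a truncated intron A. It is fused at its C terminus to a 6xHis tag and followed by a WPRE and a bGH polyadenylation signal. The automated annotation matched the coding sequence to a bovine VEGFA entry, but the catalogue gives the species as mouse. An amber (TAG) stop codon sits 101 bp downstream of the ATG. Full-length, His-tagged VEGF164 should therefore be made only when an amber suppression system incorporates a non-canonical amino acid at that position, and translation otherwise terminates early. The suppressor tRNA and synthetase are not annotated on this plasmid. A separate hPGK promoter drives puromycin N-acetyltransferase for selection of transduced mammalian cells. A residual U6 promoter fragment lies upstream of EF-1α. The backbone-modification note refers to "VEGF120TAG", whereas the insert name and size indicate VEGF164. The construct is intended for producing recombinant, site-specifically modified VEGF164.
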