Addgene plasmid #200947: VEGF164TAG
Purpose: Encodes recombinant mouse VEGF164 when coupled with amber stop codon suppression by non-canonical amino acid incorporation
Depositing lab: Elizabeth Kirby. Depositing organization: Ohio State University. Publication: Neural stem and progenitor cells support and protect adult hippocampal function via vascular endothelial growth factor secretion. Miller LN, Walters AE, Denninger JK, Hanson MA, Marshall AH, Johantges AC, Hosawi M, Sebring G, Rieskamp JD, Ding T, Rindani R, Chen KS, Goldberg ME, Senthilvelan S, Volk A, Zhao F, Askwith C, Wester JC, Kirby ED. Mol Psychiatry. 2024 Nov 11. doi: 10.1038/s41380-024-02827-8. PubMed 39528687.
Backbone
  Vector backbone: pLJM1-EGFP
  Backbone manufacturer: Addgene
  Backbone size w/o insert (bp): 5600
  Total vector size (bp): 9651
  Modifications to backbone: Inserted EF1a-VEGF120TAG plus hPGK-PuroR, removed GFP
  Vector type: Lentiviral
  Selectable markers: Puromycin
Growth in bacteria
  Bacterial resistance: Ampicillin, 100 μg/mL
  Growth temperature: 37°C
  Growth strain: NEB Stable
  Copy number: High Copy
Gene/Insert 1
  Gene/Insert name: VEGF164TAG
  Species: M. musculus (mouse)
  Insert size (bp): 573
  Mutation: amber stop codon 101 bp from ATG
  Entrez Gene: Vegfa (a.k.a. L-VEGF, Vegf, Vpf)
  Promoter: Ef1a
  Tag / fusion protein: 6x HIS (C terminal on insert)
  Cloning method: Unknown
  Sequencing primers: 5′ TCAAGCCTCAGACAGTGGTTC; 3′ CATAGCGTAAAAGGAGCAACA
Gene/Insert 2
  Gene/Insert name: hPGK-driven Puromycin resistance
  Species: Synthetic
  Insert size (bp): 3198
  Promoter: hPGK
  Cloning method: Unknown
  Sequencing primers: 5′ GCAACCTCCCCTTCTACGAGC; 3′ GTGGTTTGTCCAAACTCATC
Terms and licenses: Academic/Nonprofit Terms; Industry Terms: Not Available to Industry
Depositor comments: Please visit https://doi.org/10.1101/2023.04.24.537801 for bioRxiv preprint.
How to cite: VEGF164TAG was a gift from Elizabeth Kirby (Addgene plasmid # 200947 ; http://n2t.net/addgene:200947 ; RRID:Addgene_200947)
